Addgene plasmid #14174: pAG423GPD-ccdB-ECFP
Purpose: (Empty Backbone)
Depositing lab: Susan Lindquist. Depositing organization: Whitehead Institute for Biomedical Research. Publication: A suite of Gateway cloning vectors for high-throughput genetic analysis in Saccharomyces cerevisiae. Alberti S, Gitler AD, Lindquist S. Yeast. 2007 Oct . 24(10):913-9. 10.1002/yea.1502 PubMed 17583893.
Backbone
  Vector backbone: pRS423
  Vector type: Yeast Expression ; Gateway Destination
  Selectable markers: HIS3
Growth in bacteria
  Bacterial resistance: Chloramphenicol and Ampicillin, 25 & 100 μg/mL
  Growth temperature: 37°C
  Growth strain: ccdB Survival
  Growth instructions: DB3.1, ccdB Survival
  Copy number: Unknown
Gene/Insert
  Gene/Insert name: None
  Tag / fusion protein: ECFP (C terminal on backbone)
  Cloning method: Gateway Cloning
  Sequencing primers: 5′ GPDPro_F
Terms and licenses: Academic/Nonprofit Terms; Industry Terms: Not Available to Industry
Depositor comments: Type of plasmid: 2-micron. This plasmid contains the Gateway technology from Invitrogen; Invitrogen requires purchasing of Gateway Clonase for carrying out the Gateway recombinational cloning reaction http://www.invitrogen.com Please note that the full plasmid sequence is provided as a reference only, and may not match the exact sequence of the plasmid.
How to cite: pAG423GPD-ccdB-ECFP was a gift from Susan Lindquist (Addgene plasmid # 14174 ; http://n2t.net/addgene:14174 ; RRID:Addgene_14174)
