[The description below was written by a language model from this plasmid's Addgene catalogue record and pLannotate feature annotations shown in this document.]
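Description:
pAG423GPD-ccdB-ECFP is an empty Gateway destination vector for protein expression in Saccharomyces cerevisiae, built on the pRS423 shuttle backbone. In yeast it is maintained episomally through the 2μ origin of replication, which typically gives high copy number, and it is selected by complementation of histidine auxotrophy with the HIS3 marker driven by its own promoter. In E. coli it replicates from a high-copy ColE1/pUC-type origin and carries an ampicillin resistance gene. An f1 origin and remnants of the pBluescript-derived lac/lacZα region, with flanking T3 and T7 promoters, are also present from the parental backbone.

The expression unit consists of the strong constitutive GPD (TDH3, annotated as GAP) promoter, followed by a Gateway cassette, an ECFP coding sequence and the CYC1 transcription terminator. The cassette is bounded by attR1 and attR2 sites and contains a chloramphenicol resistance gene and the ccdB toxin gene. Because CcdB poisons DNA gyrase, the unrecombined vector must be propagated in a ccdB-tolerant bacterial strain, with chloramphenicol helping to retain the cassette. In an LR recombination reaction with an entry clone, the cassette is replaced by the gene of interest, and ccdB provides counter-selection against unreacted vector in standard strains. An open reading frame inserted without a stop codon and in frame is then expressed as a fusion with ECFP, a cyan fluorescent protein, at its C terminus. The record lists no insert, and the vector belongs to a suite of Gateway plasmids designed for high-throughput genetic analysis in yeast, for which a fluorescent fusion of this kind would suit monitoring of protein expression or localisation. The depositor notes that the full sequence is a reference only and may not match the plasmid exactly.
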