Features (pLannotate 1.2.2; 30 found; start..end, strand, type, name):
     68..1410    +  rep_origin     2μ ori: yeast 2μ plasmid origin of replication
   1437..1541    +  promoter       AmpR promoter: bla
   1542..2402    +  CDS            AmpR: β-lactamase; bla; confers resistance to ampicillin, carbenicillin, and related antibiotics
   2573..3161    +  rep_origin     ori: high-copy-number ColE1/pMB1/pBR322/pUC origin of replication
   3344..3436    +  CDS            lacI (fragment): lac repressor; lacI; The lac repressor binds to the lac operator to inhibit transcription in E. coli. This inhibition can be relieved by adding lactose or isopropyl-β-D-thiogalactopyranoside (IPTG).
   3449..3470    +  protein_bind   CAP binding site: CAP binding activates transcription in the presence of cAMP. E. coli catabolite activator protein
   3485..3515    +  promoter       lac promoter: promoter for the E. coli lac operon
   3523..3539    +  protein_bind   lac operator: The lac repressor binds to the lac operator to inhibit transcription in E. coli. This inhibition can be relieved by adding lactose or isopropyl-β-D-thiogalactopyranoside (IPTG). lac repressor encoded by lacI
   3584..3602    +  promoter       T3 promoter: promoter for bacteriophage T3 RNA polymerase
   3631..4275    +  promoter       GAP promoter: S. cerevisiae TDH3; promoter for glyceraldehyde-3-phosphate dehydrogenase
   4281..4301    +  misc_feature   MCS (fragment): pBluescript multiple cloning site
   4305..4429    +  protein_bind   attR1: mutant version of attR; recombination site for the Gateway® LR reaction LR Clonase™
   4454..4484    +  promoter       lac UV5 promoter: E. coli lac promoter with an "up" mutation
   4508..4537    +  promoter       cat promoter (fragment): promoter of the E. coli cat gene encoding chloramphenicol acetyltransferase
   4538..5197    +  CDS            CmR: chloramphenicol acetyltransferase; cat; confers resistance to chloramphenicol
   5379..5537    +  CDS            ccdA (fragment): CCDA_ECO57 - Also known as H, letA. Experimental evidence at protein level: Swiss-Prot protein existence level 1. Antitoxin component of a type II toxin-antitoxin (TA) system which inhibits the post-segregational killing (PSK) of plasmid-free cells, also referred to as a plasmid addiction system. Binds to and blocks the activity of CcdB; will also remove bound CcdB protein from the CcdB-GyrA complex by forming a CcdA-CcdB complex, a process termed rejuvenation. Functions as a transcriptional corepressor for the ccdAB operon, repression also requires CcdB (By similarity). From Escherichia coli
   5542..5844    +  CDS            ccdB: CCDB_ECOLI - Also known as G, letB, letD. Experimental evidence at protein level: Swiss-Prot protein existence level 1. Toxic component of a type II toxin-antitoxin (TA) system, functioning in plasmid maintainence. Responsible for the post- segregational killing (PSK) of plasmid-free cells, also referred to as a plasmid addiction system. Half-life of over 2 hours. Cell killing by CcdB is accompanied by filamentation, defects in chromosome and plasmid segregation, defects in cell division, formation of anucleate cells, decreased DNA synthesis and plasmid loss. Interferes with the activity of DN
   5888..6012    -  protein_bind   attR2: mutant version of attR; recombination site for the Gateway® LR reaction LR Clonase™
   6016..6043    +  misc_feature   MCS (fragment): pBluescript multiple cloning site
   6044..6760    +  CDS            ECFP: ECFP is a basic (constitutively fluorescent) cyan fluorescent protein published in 1996, derived from Aequorea victoria. It has low acid sensitivity.
   6779..7026    +  terminator     CYC1 terminator: S. cerevisiae CYC1; transcription terminator for CYC1
   7045..7063    -  promoter       T7 promoter: promoter for bacteriophage T7 RNA polymerase
   7071..7226    +  CDS            lacZα (fragment): LacZα fragment of β-galactosidase; lacZ fragment
   7234..7689    +  rep_origin     f1 ori (sequence partly withheld): f1 bacteriophage origin of replication; arrow indicates direction of (+) strand synthesis
   7690..7741    -  misc_feature   bom (fragment): basis of mobility region from pBR322
   7949..8608    -  CDS            HIS3: imidazoleglycerol-phosphate dehydratase, required for histidine biosynthesis; S. cerevisiae HIS3; yeast auxotrophic marker
   8609..8795    -  promoter       HIS3 promoter: S. cerevisiae HIS3
   8845..8925    +  CDS            MRM1 (fragment): MRM1_YEAST - Also known as PET56 From Saccharomyces cerevisiae (strain ATCC 204508 / S288c) (Baker's yeast).
   8926..8975    -  misc_feature   bom (fragment): basis of mobility region from pBR322
   9077..1       -  CDS            rop (fragment) (across the origin): Rop protein, which maintains plasmids at low copy number; rop
>Addgene plasmid #14174 | pAG423GPD-ccdB-ECFP | depositor full sequence | sequence record 7837 | Author sequence
GACGAAAGGGCCTCGTGATACGCCTATTTTTATAGGTTAATGTCATGATAATAATGGTTTCTTAGATGAT
CCAATATCAAAGGAAATGATAGCATTGAAGGATGAGACTAATCCAATTGAGGAGTGGCAGCATATAGAAC
AGCTAAAGGGTAGTGCTGAAGGAAGCATACGATACCCCGCATGGAATGGGATAATATCACAGGAGGTACT
AGACTACCTTTCATCCTACATAAATAGACGCATATAAGTACGCATTTAAGCATAAACACGCACTATGCCG
TTCTTCTCATGTATATATATATACAGGCAACACGCAGATATAGGTGCGACGTGAACAGTGAGCTGTATGT
GCGCAGCTCGCGTTGCATTTTCGGAAGCGCTCGTTTTCGGAAACGCTTTGAAGTTCCTATTCCGAAGTTC
CTATTCTCTAGAAAGTATAGGAACTTCAGAGCGCTTTTGAAAACCAAAAGCGCTCTGAAGACGCACTTTC
AAAAAACCAAAAACGCACCGGACTGTAACGAGCTACTAAAATATTGCGAATACCGCTTCCACAAACATTG
CTCAAAAGTATCTCTTTGCTATATATCTCTGTGCTATATCCCTATATAACCTACCCATCCACCTTTCGCT
CCTTGAACTTGCATCTAAACTCGACCTCTACATTTTTTATGTTTATCTCTAGTATTACTCTTTAGACAAA
AAAATTGTAGTAAGAACTATTCATAGAGTGAATCGAAAACAATACGAAAATGTAAACATTTCCTATACGT
AGTATATAGAGACAAAATAGAAGAAACCGTTCATAATTTTCTGACCAATGAAGAATCATCAACGCTATCA
CTTTCTGTTCACAAAGTATGCGCAATCCACATCGGTATAGAATATAATCGGGGATGCCTTTATCTTGAAA
AAATGCACCCGCAGCTTCGCTAGTAATCAGTAAACGCGGGAAGTGGAGTCAGGCTTTTTTTATGGAAGAG
AAAATAGACACCAAAGTAGCCTTCTTCTAACCTTAACGGACCTACAGTGCAAAAAGTTATCAAGAGACTG
CATTATAGAGCGCACAAAGGAGAAAAAAAGTAATCTAAGATGCTTTGTTAGAAAAATAGCGCTCTCGGGA
TGCATTTTTGTAGAACAAAAAAGAAGTATAGATTCTTTGTTGGTAAAATAGCGCTCTCGCGTTGCATTTC
TGTTCTGTAAAAATGCAGCTCAGATTCTTTGTTTGAAAAATTAGCGCTCTCGCGTTGCATTTTTGTTTTA
CAAAAATGAAGCACAGATTCTTCGTTGGTAAAATAGCGCTTTCGCGTTGCATTTCTGTTCTGTAAAAATG
CAGCTCAGATTCTTTGTTTGAAAAATTAGCGCTCTCGCGTTGCATTTTTGTTCTACAAAATGAAGCACAG
ATGCTTCGTTCAGGTGGCACTTTTCGGGGAAATGTGCGCGGAACCCCTATTTGTTTATTTTTCTAAATAC
ATTCAAATATGTATCCGCTCATGAGACAATAACCCTGATAAATGCTTCAATAATATTGAAAAAGGAAGAG
TATGAGTATTCAACATTTCCGTGTCGCCCTTATTCCCTTTTTTGCGGCATTTTGCCTTCCTGTTTTTGCT
CACCCAGAAACGCTGGTGAAAGTAAAAGATGCTGAAGATCAGTTGGGTGCACGAGTGGGTTACATCGAAC
TGGATCTCAACAGCGGTAAGATCCTTGAGAGTTTTCGCCCCGAAGAACGTTTTCCAATGATGAGCACTTT
TAAAGTTCTGCTATGTGGCGCGGTATTATCCCGTATTGACGCCGGGCAAGAGCAACTCGGTCGCCGCATA
CACTATTCTCAGAATGACTTGGTTGAGTACTCACCAGTCACAGAAAAGCATCTTACGGATGGCATGACAG
TAAGAGAATTATGCAGTGCTGCCATAACCATGAGTGATAACACTGCGGCCAACTTACTTCTGACAACGAT
CGGAGGACCGAAGGAGCTAACCGCTTTTTTGCACAACATGGGGGATCATGTAACTCGCCTTGATCGTTGG
GAACCGGAGCTGAATGAAGCCATACCAAACGACGAGCGTGACACCACGATGCCTGTAGCAATGGCAACAA
CGTTGCGCAAACTATTAACTGGCGAACTACTTACTCTAGCTTCCCGGCAACAATTAATAGACTGGATGGA
GGCGGATAAAGTTGCAGGACCACTTCTGCGCTCGGCCCTTCCGGCTGGCTGGTTTATTGCTGATAAATCT
GGAGCCGGTGAGCGTGGGTCTCGCGGTATCATTGCAGCACTGGGGCCAGATGGTAAGCCCTCCCGTATCG
TAGTTATCTACACGACGGGGAGTCAGGCAACTATGGATGAACGAAATAGACAGATCGCTGAGATAGGTGC
CTCACTGATTAAGCATTGGTAACTGTCAGACCAAGTTTACTCATATATACTTTAGATTGATTTAAAACTT
CATTTTTAATTTAAAAGGATCTAGGTGAAGATCCTTTTTGATAATCTCATGACCAAAATCCCTTAACGTG
AGTTTTCGTTCCACTGAGCGTCAGACCCCGTAGAAAAGATCAAAGGATCTTCTTGAGATCCTTTTTTTCT
GCGCGTAATCTGCTGCTTGCAAACAAAAAAACCACCGCTACCAGCGGTGGTTTGTTTGCCGGATCAAGAG
CTACCAACTCTTTTTCCGAAGGTAACTGGCTTCAGCAGAGCGCAGATACCAAATACTGTCCTTCTAGTGT
AGCCGTAGTTAGGCCACCACTTCAAGAACTCTGTAGCACCGCCTACATACCTCGCTCTGCTAATCCTGTT
ACCAGTGGCTGCTGCCAGTGGCGATAAGTCGTGTCTTACCGGGTTGGACTCAAGACGATAGTTACCGGAT
AAGGCGCAGCGGTCGGGCTGAACGGGGGGTTCGTGCACACAGCCCAGCTTGGAGCGAACGACCTACACCG
AACTGAGATACCTACAGCGTGAGCTATGAGAAAGCGCCACGCTTCCCGAAGGGAGAAAGGCGGACAGGTA
TCCGGTAAGCGGCAGGGTCGGAACAGGAGAGCGCACGAGGGAGCTTCCAGGGGGAAACGCCTGGTATCTT
TATAGTCCTGTCGGGTTTCGCCACCTCTGACTTGAGCGTCGATTTTTGTGATGCTCGTCAGGGGGGCGGA
GCCTATGGAAAAACGCCAGCAACGCGGCCTTTTTACGGTTCCTGGCCTTTTGCTGGCCTTTTGCTCACAT
GTTCTTTCCTGCGTTATCCCCTGATTCTGTGGATAACCGTATTACCGCCTTTGAGTGAGCTGATACCGCT
CGCCGCAGCCGAACGACCGAGCGCAGCGAGTCAGTGAGCGAGGAAGCGGAAGAGCGCCCAATACGCAAAC
CGCCTCTCCCCGCGCGTTGGCCGATTCATTAATGCAGCTGGCACGACAGGTTTCCCGACTGGAAAGCGGG
CAGTGAGCGCAACGCAATTAATGTGAGTTACCTCACTCATTAGGCACCCCAGGCTTTACACTTTATGCTT
CCGGCTCCTATGTTGTGTGGAATTGTGAGCGGATAACAATTTCACACAGGAAACAGCTATGACCATGATT
ACGCCAAGCGCGCAATTAACCCTCACTAAAGGGAACAAAAGCTGGAGCTCTTCGAGTTTATCATTATCAA
TACTCGCCATTTCAAAGAATACGTAAATAATTAATAGTAGTGATTTTCCTAACTTTATTTAGTCAAAAAA
TTAGCCTTTTAATTCTGCTGTAACCCGTACATGCCCAAAATAGGGGGCGGGTTACACAGAATATATAACA
CCGAAGGTGCCTGGGTGAACAGGTTTATTCCTGGCATCCACTAAATATAATGGAGCCCGCTTTTTAAGCT
GGCATCCAGAAAAAAAAAGAATCCCAGCACCAAAATATTGTTTTCTTCACCAACCATCAGTTCATAGGTC
CATTCTCTTAGCGCAACTACAGAGAACAGGGGCACAAACAGGCAAAAAACGGGCACAACCTCAATGGAGT
GATGCAACCTGCCTGGAGTAAATGATGACACAAGGCAATTGACCCACGCATGTATCTATCTCATTTTCTT
ACACCTTCTATTACCTTCTGCTCTCTCTGATTTGGAAAAAGCTGAAAAAAAAGGTTGAAACCAGTTCCCT
GAAATTATTCCCCTACTTGACTAATAAGTATATAAAGACGGTAGGTATTGATTGTAATTCTGTAAATCTA
TTTCTTAAACTTCTTAAATTCTACTTTTATAGTTAGTCTTTTTTTTAGTTTTAAAACACCAGAACTTAGT
TTCGACGGATTCTAGAACTAGTGGATCCCCCATCACAAGTTTGTACAAAAAAGCTGAACGAGAAACGTAA
AATGATATAAATATCAATATATTAAATTAGATTTTGCATAAAAAACAGACTACATAATACTGTAAAACAC
AACATATCCAGTCACTATGGCGGCCGCATTAGGCACCCCAGGCTTTACACTTTATGCTTCCGGCTCGTAT
AATGTGTGGATTTTGAGTTAGGATCCGTCGAGATTTTCAGGAGCTAAGGAAGCTAAAATGGAGAAAAAAA
TCACTGGATATACCACCGTTGATATATCCCAATGGCATCGTAAAGAACATTTTGAGGCATTTCAGTCAGT
TGCTCAATGTACCTATAACCAGACCGTTCAGCTGGATATTACGGCCTTTTTAAAGACCGTAAAGAAAAAT
AAGCACAAGTTTTATCCGGCCTTTATTCACATTCTTGCCCGCCTGATGAATGCTCATCCGGAATTCCGTA
TGGCAATGAAAGACGGTGAGCTGGTGATATGGGATAGTGTTCACCCTTGTTACACCGTTTTCCATGAGCA
AACTGAAACGTTTTCATCGCTCTGGAGTGAATACCACGACGATTTCCGGCAGTTTCTACACATATATTCG
CAAGATGTGGCGTGTTACGGTGAAAACCTGGCCTATTTCCCTAAAGGGTTTATTGAGAATATGTTTTTCG
TCTCAGCCAATCCCTGGGTGAGTTTCACCAGTTTTGATTTAAACGTGGCCAATATGGACAACTTCTTCGC
CCCCGTTTTCACCATGGGCAAATATTATACGCAAGGCGACAAGGTGCTGATGCCGCTGGCGATTCAGGTT
CATCATGCCGTCTGTGATGGCTTCCATGTCGGCAGAATGCTTAATGAATTACAACAGTACTGCGATGAGT
GGCAGGGCGGGGCGTAAACGCCGCGTGGATCCGGCTTACTAAAAGCCAGATAACAGTATGCGTATTTGCG
CGCTGATTTTTGCGGTATAAGAATATATACTGATATGTATACCCGAAGTATGTCAAAAAGAGGTATGCTA
TGAAGCAGCGTATTACAGTGACAGTTGACAGCGACAGCTATCAGTTGCTCAAGGCATATATGATGTCAAT
ATCTCCGGTCTGGTAAGCACAACCATGCAGAATGAAGCCCGTCGTCTGCGTGCCGAACGCTGGAAAGCGG
AAAATCAGGAAGGGATGGCTGAGGTCGCCCGGTTTATTGAAATGAACGGCTCTTTTGCTGACGAGAACAG
GGGCTGGTGAAATGCAGTTTAAGGTTTACACCTATAAAAGAGAGAGCCGTTATCGTCTGTTTGTGGATGT
ACAGAGTGATATTATTGACACGCCCGGGCGACGGATGGTGATCCCCCTGGCCAGTGCACGTCTGCTGTCA
GATAAAGTCTCCCGTGAACTTTACCCGGTGGTGCATATCGGGGATGAAAGCTGGCGCATGATGACCACCG
ATATGGCCAGTGTGCCGGTCTCCGTTATCGGGGAAGAAGTGGCTGATCTCAGCCACCGCGAAAATGACAT
CAAAAACGCCATTAACCTGATGTTCTGGGGAATATAAATGTCAGGCTCCCTTATACACAGCCAGTCTGCA
GGTCGACCATAGTGACTGGATATGTTGTGTTTTACAGTATTATGTAGTCTGTTTTTTATGCAAAATCTAA
TTTAATATATTGATATTTATATCATTTTACGTTTCTCGTTCAGCTTTCTTGTACAAAGTGGTGATGGGCT
GCAGGAATTCGATATCAAGCTTAATGGTGAGCAAGGGCGAGGAGCTGTTCACCGGGGTGGTGCCCATCCT
GGTCGAGCTGGACGGCGACGTAAACGGCCACAAGTTCAGCGTGTCCGGCGAGGGCGAGGGCGATGCCACC
TACGGCAAGCTGACCCTGAAGTTCATCTGCACCACCGGCAAGCTGCCCGTGCCCTGGCCCACCCTCGTGA
CCACCCTGACCTGGGGCGTGCAGTGCTTCAGCCGCTACCCCGACCACATGAAGCAGCACGACTTCTTCAA
GTCCGCCATGCCCGAAGGCTACGTCCAGGAGCGCACCATCTTCTTCAAGGACGACGGCAACTACAAGACC
CGCGCCGAGGTGAAGTTCGAGGGCGACACCCTGGTGAACCGCATCGAGCTGAAGGGCATCGACTTCAAGG
AGGACGGCAACATCCTGGGGCACAAGCTGGAGTACAACTACATCAGCCACAACGTCTATATCACCGCCGA
CAAGCAGAAGAACGGCATCAAGGCCAACTTCAAGATCCGCCACAACATCGAGGACGGCAGCGTGCAGCTC
GCCGACCACTACCAGCAGAACACCCCCATCGGCGACGGCCCCGTGCTGCTGCCCGACAACCACTACCTGA
GCACCCAGTCCGCCCTGAGCAAAGACCCCAACGAGAAGCGCGATCACATGGTCCTGCTGGAGTTCGTGAC
CGCCGCCGGGATCACTCTCGGCATGGACGAGCTGTACAAGCTGTACAAGTAACTCGAGTCATGTAATTAG
TTATGTCACGCTTACATTCACGCCCTCCCCCCACATCCGCTCTAACCGAAAAGGAAGGAGTTAGACAACC
TGAAGTCTAGGTCCCTATTTATTTTTTTATAGTTATGTTAGTATTAAGAACGTTATTTATATTTCAAATT
TTTCTTTTTTTTCTGTACAGACGCGTGTACGCATGTAACATTATACTGAAAACCTTGCTTGAGAAGGTTT
TGGGACGCTCGAAGGCTTTAATTTGCGGCCGGTACCCAATTCGCCCTATAGTGAGTCGTATTACGCGCGC
TCACTGGCCGTCGTTTTACAACGTCGTGACTGGGAAAACCCTGGCGTTACCCAACTTAATCGCCTTGCAG
CACATCCCCCTTTCGCCAGCTGGCGTAATAGCGAAGAGGCCCGCACCGATCGCCCTTCCCAACAGTTGCG
CAGCCTGAATGGCGAATGGCGCG
[124 nt withheld, positions 7234-7357]
C
[91 nt withheld, positions 7359-7449]
A
[49 nt withheld, positions 7451-7499]
CCTTTGACGTTGGAGTCCACGTTCTTT
[37 nt withheld, positions 7527-7563]
ACCCTATCTCGGTCTATTCTTTTGATTTATAAGGGATTTTGCCGATTTCGGCCTATTGGTTAAAAAATGA
GCTGATTTAACAAAAATTTAACGCGAATTTTAACAAAATATTAACGTTTACAATTTCCTGATGCGGTATT
TTCTCCTTACGCATCTGTGCGGTATTTCACACCGCATAGATCCGTCGAGTTCAAGAGAAAAAAAAAGAAA
AAGCAAAAAGAAAAAAGGAAAGCGCGCCTCGTTCAGAATGACACGTATAGAATGATGCATTACCTTGTCA
TCTTCAGTATCATACTGTTCGTATACATACTTACTGACATTCATAGGTATACATATATACACATGTATAT
ATATCGTATGCTGCAGCTTTAAATAATCGGTGTCACTACATAAGAACACCTTTGGTGGAGGGAACATCGT
TGGTACCATTGGGCGAGGTGGCTTCTCTTATGGCAACCGCAAGAGCCTTGAACGCACTCTCACTACGGTG
ATGATCATTCTTGCCTCGCAGACAATCAACGTGGAGGGTAATTCTGCTAGCCTCTGCAAAGCTTTCAAGA
AAATGCGGGATCATCTCGCAAGAGAGATCTCCTACTTTCTCCCTTTGCAAACCAAGTTCGACAACTGCGT
ACGGCCTGTTCGAAAGATCTACCACCGCTCTGGAAAGTGCCTCATCCAAAGGCGCAAATCCTGATCCAAA
CCTTTTTACTCCACGCGCCAGTAGGGCCTCTTTAAAAGCTTGACCGAGAGCAATCCCGCAGTCTTCAGTG
GTGTGATGGTCGTCTATGTGTAAGTCACCAATGCACTCAACGATTAGCGACCAGCCGGAATGCTTGGCCA
GAGCATGTATCATATGGTCCAGAAACCCTATACCTGTGTGGACGTTAATCACTTGCGATTGTGTGGCCTG
TTCTGCTACTGCTTCTGCCTCTTTTTCTGGGAAGATCGAGTGCTCTATCGCTAGGGGACCACCCTTTAAA
GAGATCGCAATCTGAATCTTGGTTTCATTTGTAATACGCTTTACTAGGGCTTTCTGCTCTGTCATCTTTG
CCTTCGTTTATCTTGCCTGCTCATTTTTTAGTATATTCTTCGAAGAAATCACATTACTTTATATAATGTA
TAATTCATTATGTGATAATGCCAATCGCTAAGAAAAAAAAAGAGTCATCCGCTAGGGGAAAAAAAAAAAT
GAAAATCATTACCGAGGCATAAAAAAATATAGAGTGTACTAGAGGAGGCCAAGAGTAATAGAAAAAGAAA
ATTGCGGGAAAGGACTGTGTTATGACTTCCCTGACTAATGCCGTGTTCAAACGATACCTGGCAGTGACTC
CTAGCGCTCACCAAGCTCTTAAAACGGGAATTTATGGTGCACTCTCAGTACAATCTGCTCTGATGCCGCA
TAGTTAAGCCAGCCCCGACACCCGCCAACACCCGCTGACGCGCCCTGACGGGCTTGTCTGCTCCCGGCAT
CCGCTTACAGACAAGCTGTGACCGTCTCCGGGAGCTGCATGTGTCAGAGGTTTTCACCGTCATCACCGAA
ACGCGCGA
