>Addgene plasmid #14174 | pAG423GPD-ccdB-ECFP | addgene partial sequence | sequence record 20487 | 14174 with pRS_marker
TTTTAGAGCTTGGTGAGCGCTAGGAGTCACTGCCAGGTATCGTTTGAACACGGCATTAGTCAGGGAAGTC
ATAACACAGTCCTTTCCCGCAATTTTCTTTTTCTATTACTCTTGGCCTCCTCTAGTACACTCTATATTTT
TTTATGCCTCGGTAATGATTTTCATTTTTTTTTTTCCACCTAGCGGATGACTCTTTTTTTTTCTTAGCGA
TTGGCATTATCACATAATGAATTATACATTATATAAAGTAATGTGATTTCTTCGAAGAATATACTAAAAA
ATGAGCAGGCAAGATAAACGAAGGCAAAGATGACAGAGCAGAAAGCCCTAGTAAAGCGTATTACAAATGA
AACCAAGATTCAGATTGCGATCTCTTTAAAGGGTGGTCCCCTAGCGATAGAGCACTCGATCTTCCCAGAA
AAAGAGGCAGAAGCAGTAGCAGAACAGGCCACACAATCGCAAGTGATTAACGTCCACACAGGTATAGGGT
TTCTGGACCATATGATACATGCTCTGGCCAAGCATTCCGGCTGGTCGCTAATCGTTGAGTGCATTGGTGA
CTTACACATAGACGACCATCACACCACTGAAGACTGCGGGATTGCTCTCGGTCAAGCTTTTAAAGAGGCC
CTAGGGGCCGTGCGTGGAGTAAAAAGGTTTGGATCAGGATTTGCGCCTTTGGAT
