>Addgene plasmid #14174 | pAG423GPD-ccdB-ECFP | addgene partial sequence | sequence record 20488 | 14174 with GW5
CTAATGCGGCCGCCATAGTGACTGGATATGTTGTGTTTTACAGTATTATGTAGTCTGTTTTTTATGCAAA
ATCTAATTTAATATATTGATATTTATATCATTTTACGTTTCTCGTTCAGCTTTTTTGTACAAACTTGTGA
TGGGGGATCCACTAGTTCTAGAATCCGTCGAAACTAAGTTCTGGTGTTTTAAAACTAAAAAAAAGACTAA
CTATAAAAGTAGAATTTAAGAAGTTTAAGAAATAGATTTACAGAATTACAATCAATACCTACCGTCTTTA
TATACTTATTAGTCAAGTAGGGGAATAATTTCAGGGAACTGGTTTCAACCTTTTTTTTCAGCTTTTTCCA
AATCAGAGAGAGCAGAAGGTAATAGAAGGTGTAAGAAAATGAGATAGATACATGCGTGGGTCAATTGCCT
TGTGTCATCATTTACTCCAGGCAGGTTGCATCACTCCATTGAGGTTGTGCCCGTTTTTTGCCTGTTTGTG
CCCCTGTTCTCTGTAGTTGCGCTAAGAGAATGGACCTATGAACTGATGGTTGGTGAAGAAAACAATATTT
TGGTGCTGGGATTCTTTTTTTTTCTGGATGCCAGCTTAAAAAGCGGGCTCCATTATATTT
