>Addgene plasmid #14174 | pAG423GPD-ccdB-ECFP | addgene partial sequence | sequence record 20489 | 14174 with GW3
GGGAGAAGTGGCTGATCTCAGCCACCGCGAAAATGACATCAAAAACGCCATTAACCTGATGTTCTGGGGA
ATATAAATGTCAGGCTCCCTTATACACAGCCAGTCTGCAGGTCGACCATAGTGACTGGATATGTTGTGTT
TTACAGTATTATGTAGTCTGTTTTTTATGCAAAATCTAATTTAATATATTGATATTTATATCATTTTACG
TTTCTCGTTCAGCTTTCTTGTACAAAGTGGTGATGGGCTGCAGGAATTCGATATCAAGCTTAATGGTGAG
CAAGGGCGAGGAGCTGTTCACCGGGGTGGTGCCCATCCTGGTCGAGCTGGACGGCGACGTAAACGGCCAC
AAGTTCAGCGTGTCCGGCGAGGGCGAGGGCGATGCCACCTACGGCAAGCTGACCCTGAAGTTCATCTGCA
CCACCGGCAAGCTGCCCGTGCCCTGGCCCACCCTCGTGACCACCCTGACCTGGGGCGTGCAGTGCTTCAG
CCGCTACCCCGACCACATGAAGCAGCACGACTTCTTCAAGTCCGCCATGCCCGAAGGCTACGTCCAGGAG
CGCACCATCTTCTTCAAGGACGACGGCAACTAC
