>Addgene plasmid #14174 | pAG423GPD-ccdB-ECFP | addgene partial sequence | sequence record 127450 | pGEX3 5'-CCGGGAGCTGCATGTGTCAGAGG-3'
GCGTTGCATTTTCGGAAGCGCTCGTTTTCGGAAACGCTTTGAAGTTCCTATTCCGAAGTTCCTATTCTCT
AGAAAGTATAGGAACTTCAGAGCGCTTTTGAAAACCAAAAGCGCTCTGAAGACGCACTTTCAAAAAACCA
AAAACGCACCGGACTGTAACGAGCTACTAAAATATTGCGAATACCGCTTCCACAAACATTGCTCAAAAGT
ATCTCTTTGCTATATATCTCTGTGCTATATCCCTATATAACCTACCCATCCACCTTTCGCTCCTTGAACT
TGCATCTAAACTCGACCTCTACATTTTTTATGTTTATCTCTAGTATTACTCTTTAGACAAAAAAATTGTA
GTAAGAACTATTCATAGAGTGAATCGAAAACAATACGAAAATGTAAACATTTCCTATACGTAGTATATAG
AGACAAAATAGAAGAAACCGTTCATAATTTTCTGACCAATGAAGAATCATCAACGCTATCACTTT
